Addgene plasmid #67359: pDSHA-ARL6-Myc
Purpose: Mammalian expression of hArl6 with C-term Myc tag
Depositing lab: Richard Kahn. Depositing organization: Emory University. Publication: Tool box: Plasmids for the expression or knockdown of human ARF Family GTPases (ARF/ARL/SAR) and their co-expression in bacteria with N-myristoyltransferases. Kerr SC, Kahn RA. Cell Logist. 2015 Sep 21;5(3):e1090523. doi: 10.1080/21592799.2015.1090523. eCollection 2015 Jul-Sep. PubMed 27057421.
Backbone
  Vector backbone: pDS_Myc-X
  Vector type: Mammalian Expression
  Selectable markers: Neomycin (select with G418)
Growth in bacteria
  Bacterial resistance: Kanamycin, 50 μg/mL
  Growth temperature: 37°C
  Growth strain: DH5alpha
  Copy number: High Copy
Gene/Insert
  Gene/Insert name: ARL6 (alt name: pRK12n-Myc)
  Species: H. sapiens (human)
  Entrez Gene: ARL6 (a.k.a. BBS3, RP55)
  Promoter: CMV
  Tag / fusion protein: Myc (C terminal on backbone)
  Cloning method: Gateway Cloning
  Sequencing primers: 5′ CMV-F; 3′ T7
Terms and licenses: Academic/Nonprofit Terms; Industry Terms: Not Available to Industry
How to cite: pDSHA-ARL6-Myc was a gift from Richard Kahn (Addgene plasmid # 67359 ; http://n2t.net/addgene:67359 ; RRID:Addgene_67359)
