[The description below was written by a language model from this plasmid's Addgene catalogue record.]
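Description:
pDSHA-ARL6-Myc is a mammalian expression plasmid built on the pDS_Myc-X backbone that drives production of human ARL6, an ARF-like small GTPase also known as BBS3 (and RP55). The ARL6 open reading frame was introduced by Gateway recombination cloning and sits downstream of the CMV promoter, a strong constitutive viral promoter widely used for high-level expression in transfected mammalian cells. The backbone supplies a Myc epitope that is fused to the C terminus of ARL6, so the expressed protein can be detected or immunoprecipitated with anti-Myc antibodies without needing an ARL6-specific reagent. Placing the tag at the C terminus leaves the N terminus of the GTPase unmodified. The plasmid name contains "HA", but the record lists only the Myc tag and does not state whether an HA epitope is present or expressed.

In bacteria the plasmid is maintained as a high-copy replicon under kanamycin selection. In mammalian cells a neomycin resistance marker allows selection with G418, so the construct can be used for generating stable lines as well as for transient transfection. No feature table is available, so the origin of replication, polyadenylation signal, promoter driving the resistance marker and exact Gateway attachment-site scars are not documented here. The listing of a T7 primer as the 3′ sequencing primer implies a T7 promoter site flanking the insert. The plasmid belongs to a toolbox collection of constructs for expressing or knocking down human ARF family GTPases (ARF, ARL and SAR proteins), and it is suited to studies of ARL6 localisation, interactions and function in cultured mammalian cells.
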