>Addgene plasmid #67359 | pDSHA-ARL6-Myc | addgene partial sequence | sequence record 119400 | T7 5'-TAATACGACTCACTATAGGG-3'
ATTAAGGTACCGGGCCCTACAGATCCTCTTCAGAGATGAGTTTCTGCTCCATCTCGAATCGAACCACTTT
GTACAAGAAAGCTGGGTCTGTCTTCACAGTCTGGATCTGATCTTGAAGCCAGTCTACACCTTCTTGCAAG
CCTTCTCCTTTTATGGCATCACTAGCACAAATATGCCAGGGTTTATCTTTGATGTTCTCTAAACACAGCA
ACTGAGACACTTTTACAGATGTCACTGCATCTCTAAGATCCATTTTATTTGCAAAGAATAAGATTGGAAT
TCGACGGTGTTTAATATCTGGATGATTCAGAAGAGTATCGAGTTCTTCTTTGGCCACAACCATTCTTAAT
CTATCACTACTATCAATGACAAAAATAATAGCTTGGCCTTCTTTATAATAGTGTTCCCAGAGATTTCTGT
ATCTTCCTTGACCTGACATGTCAAACACTGTAAATGACAAACTGGATGATTTGAATTTCTCTATGCTGAA
TCCTATTGTTGGAAGGATATTTTGAGATTGAGCATTTGAAGGTTTAAGTTTGTTAATGATCGTCGTTTTG
CCACTATTATCTAGCCCAAGGCACAAAACATGAACCTCCTTCTTCTTCAGGCCAAGCAAGACTGAAAGTC
TGTCTAGCAATCCCATGGTTCTATCTCCTTCTAAGCCTGCTTTTTTGTACAAACTTGTTTGATTCGAGTG
TCGACGGTATCGATAAGCTTGATATCGAATTCCTGCAGCCCGGGGGATCCGCCCGGGCTAGAGCGGCCGC
CACCGCGGTGGAGCTCCAGCTTTTGTTCCCTTTAGTGAGGGTTAATTTCGAGCTTGGCGTAATCGCTAGC
GGATCTGACGGTTCACTAAACCAGCTCTGCTTATATAGACCTCCCACCGTACACGCCTACCGCCCATTTG
CGTCAATGGGGCGGAGTTGTTACGACATTTTGGAAAGTCCCGTTGA
